Addgene plasmid #115997: pSW698 - pCLV3>>
Purpose: destination vector for GreenGate cloning method, contains 2x a set of modules from A-F, "Driver line", tissues-specific promoter, Dex-inducible mTurquoise2 expression
Depositing lab: Sebastien Wolf. Depositing organization: Universitaet Heidelberg. Publication: A Comprehensive Toolkit for Inducible, Cell Type-Specific Gene Expression in Arabidopsis. Schurholz AK, Lopez-Salmeron V, Li Z, Forner J, Wenzl C, Gaillochet C, Augustin S, Vilches-Barro A, Fuchs M, Gebert M, Lohmann JU, Greb T, Wolf S. Plant Physiol. 2018 Jul 19. pii: pp.18.00463. doi: 10.1104/pp.18.00463. PubMed 30026289.
Backbone
  Vector backbone: Z001
  Vector type: Plant Expression
  Selectable markers: Sulfadiazine, mTurquoise
Growth in bacteria
  Bacterial resistance: Spectinomycin, 50 μg/mL
  Growth temperature: 37°C
  Growth strain: NEB Stable
  Copy number: High Copy
Gene/Insert
  Gene/Insert name: pCLV3:GR-LhG4:tCLV3:F-H adapter-H-A adapter::pOp6:SP(ER)-mTurquoise2-HDEL:tUBQ10::SulfR
  Species: A. thaliana (mustard weed)
  Insert size (bp): 8517
  Tag / fusion protein: SP(ER) (N terminal on insert); HDEL (C terminal on insert)
  Cloning method: Restriction Enzyme; 5′ cloning site Unknown (unknown if destroyed); 3′ cloning site Unknown (unknown if destroyed)
Terms and licenses: Academic/Nonprofit Terms; Industry Terms: Not Available to Industry
Depositor comments: Please note that Addgene was able to verify 5 of the 6 LacO repeats. The 6th LacO appears to be present but is difficult to confirm due to the repetitive nature of the sequence. Addgene recommends sequencing this region upon receipt.
How to cite: pSW698 - pCLV3>> was a gift from Sebastien Wolf (Addgene plasmid # 115997)
