[The description below was written by a language model from this plasmid's Addgene catalogue record and pLannotate feature annotations shown in this document.]
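Description:
pSW698 - pCLV3>> is an Arabidopsis "driver line" binary plasmid assembled by GreenGate cloning in the Z001 destination backbone, with two sets of A–F modules joined through F-H and H-A adapters into a single T-DNA. The roughly 11.2 kb plasmid carries a high-copy ColE1/pUC-type origin for E. coli and a pSa origin, which is used in binary vectors of this kind for replication in Agrobacterium. Bacterial selection is through aadA (spectinomycin resistance). Nopaline-type left and right border repeats flank the roughly 8.5 kb insert that is transferred into the plant genome.

The first transcription unit places the synthetic transcription factor GR-LhG4 under the CLAVATA3 (CLV3) promoter and terminator, which the record describes as tissue-specific. These CLV3 regulatory regions are named in the catalogue entry but are not annotated in the feature table. GR-LhG4 appears in the table as a rat glucocorticoid receptor fragment fused to a lacI DNA-binding fragment and the GAL4 activation domain. The GR portion makes the factor's activity dependent on dexamethasone.

The second unit is the pOp6 promoter, six symmetric lac operators upstream of a minimal CaMV 35S promoter, driving mTurquoise2. An N-terminal signal peptide (annotated as a sweet potato sporamin fragment) and a C-terminal HDEL motif retain the reporter in the endoplasmic reticulum, and the unit ends with the UBQ10 terminator. The repository could confirm only five of the six operator repeats by sequencing. Plant selection uses a sulfadiazine resistance cassette: MAS promoter, a pea RuBisCO small subunit fragment fused to sulI, and a CaMV polyadenylation signal.

Dexamethasone treatment therefore gives cyan ER fluorescence in cells where the CLV3 promoter is active. In the same cells, any pOp-controlled effector gene introduced separately can also be trans-activated, which allows inducible, cell type-specific expression.
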