Features (pLannotate 1.2.2; 23 found; start..end, strand, type, name):
    534..556     +  misc_feature   LB T-DNA repeat: left border repeat from nopaline C58 T-DNA (truncated)
   2118..3002    +  CDS            Nr3c1 (fragment): GCR_RAT - Also known as Grl. Experimental evidence at protein level: Swiss-Prot protein existence level 1. [Isoform A]: Has transcriptional activation and repression activity. Mediates glucocorticoid-induced apoptosis. Promotes accurate chromosome segregation during mitosis. May act as a tumor suppressor. May play a negative role in adipogenesis through the regulation of lipolytic and antilipogenic gene expression. From Rattus norvegicus (Rat).
   3012..3995    +  CDS            lacI (fragment): LACI_ECOLI - Experimental evidence at protein level: Swiss-Prot protein existence level 1. Repressor of the lactose operon. Binds allolactose as an inducer. From Escherichia coli (strain K12).
   4011..4355    +  CDS            GAL4 activation domain: activation domain of the GAL4 transcriptional activator; Saccharomyces cerevisiae GAL4 (truncated)
   5714..5733    -  protein_bind   lac operator (symmetric): The lac repressor binds to the lac operator to inhibit transcription in E. coli. This inhibition can be relieved by adding lactose or isopropyl-β-D-thiogalactopyranoside (IPTG). The symmetric lac operator was optimized for tight binding of lac repressor. lac repressor encoded by lacI
   5766..5785    -  protein_bind   lac operator (symmetric): The lac repressor binds to the lac operator to inhibit transcription in E. coli. This inhibition can be relieved by adding lactose or isopropyl-β-D-thiogalactopyranoside (IPTG). The symmetric lac operator was optimized for tight binding of lac repressor. lac repressor encoded by lacI
   5818..5837    -  protein_bind   lac operator (symmetric): The lac repressor binds to the lac operator to inhibit transcription in E. coli. This inhibition can be relieved by adding lactose or isopropyl-β-D-thiogalactopyranoside (IPTG). The symmetric lac operator was optimized for tight binding of lac repressor. lac repressor encoded by lacI
   5870..5889    -  protein_bind   lac operator (symmetric): The lac repressor binds to the lac operator to inhibit transcription in E. coli. This inhibition can be relieved by adding lactose or isopropyl-β-D-thiogalactopyranoside (IPTG). The symmetric lac operator was optimized for tight binding of lac repressor. lac repressor encoded by lacI
   5922..5941    -  protein_bind   lac operator (symmetric): The lac repressor binds to the lac operator to inhibit transcription in E. coli. This inhibition can be relieved by adding lactose or isopropyl-β-D-thiogalactopyranoside (IPTG). The symmetric lac operator was optimized for tight binding of lac repressor. lac repressor encoded by lacI
   5974..5993    -  protein_bind   lac operator (symmetric): The lac repressor binds to the lac operator to inhibit transcription in E. coli. This inhibition can be relieved by adding lactose or isopropyl-β-D-thiogalactopyranoside (IPTG). The symmetric lac operator was optimized for tight binding of lac repressor. lac repressor encoded by lacI
   6017..6063    +  promoter       minimal CaMV 35S promoter: minimal 35S promoter from cauliflower mosaic virus
   6070..6138    +  CDS            SPOR1_IPOBA (fragment): Experimental evidence at transcript level: Swiss-Prot protein existence level 2. Major tuberous root protein. From Ipomoea batatas (Sweet potato) (Convolvulus batatas).
   6148..6864    +  CDS            mTurquoise2: mTurquoise2 is a basic (constitutively fluorescent) cyan fluorescent protein published in 2012, derived from Aequorea victoria. It is reported to be a rapidly-maturing monomer with very low acid sensitivity.
   7528..7908    +  promoter       MAS promoter: mannopine synthase promoter (Velten et al., 1984)
   7911..8084    +  CDS            RBCS.3A (fragment): RBS3_PEA - Experimental evidence at protein level: Swiss-Prot protein existence level 1. RuBisCO catalyzes two reactions: the carboxylation of D- ribulose 1,5-bisphosphate, the primary event in carbon dioxide fixation, as well as the oxidative fragmentation of the pentose substrate. Both reactions occur simultaneously and in competition at the same active site. Although the small subunit is not catalytic it is essential for maximal activity (Probable). Binds to abscisic acid (ABA); only half of the possible binding sites are occupied in the crystal; and there are indications this is a low affi
   8082..8918    +  CDS            sulI: DHP1_CORGT - Protein inferred from homology: Swiss-Prot protein existence level 3. Catalyzes the condensation of para-aminobenzoate (pABA) with 6-hydroxymethyl-7,8-dihydropterin diphosphate (DHPt-PP) to form 7,8- dihydropteroate (H2Pte), the immediate precursor of folate derivatives. From Corynebacterium glutamicum (Brevibacterium saccharolyticum).
   8933..8950    +  misc_feature   MCS (fragment): pUC18/19 multiple cloning site
   8989..9145    +  polyA_signal   CaMV poly(A) signal (fragment): cauliflower mosaic virus polyadenylation signal
   9201..9225    +  misc_feature   RB T-DNA repeat: right border repeat from nopaline C58 T-DNA
   9316..9904    -  rep_origin     ori: high-copy-number ColE1/pMB1/pBR322/pUC origin of replication
  10078..10863   -  CDS            aadA: S3AD_SHIFL - Experimental evidence at protein level: Swiss-Prot protein existence level 1. Mediates bacterial resistance to the antibiotics streptomycin and spectinomycin. From Shigella flexneri.
  11048..11149   +  CDS            TRA2_ECOLX (fragment): Protein predicted: Swiss-Prot protein existence level 4. Required for transposition of transposon Tn903. From Escherichia coli.
  11154..407     +  rep_origin     pSa ori (across the origin): origin of replication from bacterial plasmid pSa
>Addgene plasmid #115997 | pSW698 - pCLV3>> | addgene full sequence | sequence record 227481 | Addgene NGS Result
TTTTTATCCCCGGAAGCCTGTGGATAGAGGGTAGTTATCCACGTGAAACCGCTAATGCCCCGCAAAGCCT
TGATTCACGGGGCTTTCCGGCCCGCTCCAAAAACTATCCACGTGAAATCGCTAATCAGGGTACGTGAAAT
CGCTAATCGGAGTACGTGAAATCGCTAATAAGGTCACGTGAAATCGCTAATCAAAAAGGCACGTGAGAAC
GCTAATAGCCCTTTCAGATCAACAGCTTGCAAACACCCCTCGCTCCGGCAAGTAGTTACAGCAAGTAGTA
TGTTCAATTAGCTTTTCAATTATGAATATATATATCAATTATTGGTCGCCCTTGGCTTGTGGACAATGCG
CTACGCGCACCGGCTCCGCCCGTGGACAACCGCAAGCGGTTGCCCACCGTCGAGCGCCTTTGCCCACAAC
CCGGCGGCCGGCCGCAACAGATCGTTTTATAAATTTTTTTTTTTGAAAAAGAAAAAGCCCGAAAGGCGGC
AACCTCTCGGGCTTCTGGATTTCCGATCCCCGGAATTAGATCTTGGCAGGATATATTGTGGTGTAACGTT
CTCGAACTAGGCTCGGACGAAGTAAGCGGCCGCAACCTTAATTAAACACGGCGCGCCAACAGCGATCGCA
CCAGGTACCACCTCGGATTATCCATAATAAAAACAAAACTAGATACATTTTCTAAGTACATTAACACATA
AGAATATCATTTTTGTACTACCAAAAAAAAAGTAAAAACTTATGTCCATGGTATTATTATAATTGGTGGT
AAATCAGTAAATTAGTTGTTAGCAAAAAAATAAAATTTAGTTAAAAAGTAGTGGCACCTTATTGGCCCAA
AAGAGTAACGAAGCAAAACGGAATCTGAAAACTGTTAAAACTTAAAAGAATAGATAATTGAGATATAATA
TCGTATGATCGGACGGCTGTGATCTGATGCCATCGGATGGGCACGTGTCAGAAGTGTACTCCAGGTATCA
TTCTCTCTGCCTCATGACATCAGCCGATGGTACCCTCGATACGGCGCCGGCAAGGCTCATATAATCCATT
CAATTTATGTTTTTTCTGCTAGCAAATAGATTTGCCATTGATTTGATACTCTCAATAATATTATCCGATT
AAGGTATCATCCATATTGTTCAATATAATTTAAGCATATAACTGTTTCCAGATTAAACAATATAATTTAT
AAGAGCAACTGTAATACTTTACTTTAAAAGTTTTCAAATCAGAATCTCTTTTCTTTTTCTACAAATCTGG
AAACAATTTAATCCATATTGTTTTTGTTTTTTTTACCTTCTCATATTTAGATGCTATTTATTATTGTGAC
ACAAGCTTAGTTTAATTTCTTGTTGGTTACATTTTTTTTTCTAAATACACAAATATTATATGTTTAATAT
TATTTCACACATTTCTTAGAAGAAATCTAAATACATGAAATTATATTTATTAAAAAGAAGTCTAAACTAT
ATATGTATTTAAATGGAATTTTAAATATGGGTAGTAATATAGAAACACCATTGATATATTAGAGTATGTG
CCGGTGCCGTATACATACTGTTGTATTATAGTAACCTATATATGGTATACCTAGTCAATGTGTACGGTAT
TTTTCATATGTATTAGTTGTGAACCTCCACAGCATGTTAGACTTAGGAATTAATTATAACTGAACCAGAA
CTTTGAGTCTAATTATACCCCTGCCGTTTTATACAACTTTGAATATTGATTCCAGTGGCTAATTTAAATA
AGTTAAAGGAAACAAAAACTGCAAGTAAGTGAAAAATACACAATTGTAAGTAAATGTTAGATATTTAATT
TATTTATAGCTAAATCATGAACAAGTTCGTATAAGATCTAGATATATGTACCATATACCTTTTCTATGCC
CACTATATATACTTACTACACATAATATATAAACCAACCAAAATATTTGAATAGTTAATAACTATGATAC
ACGTTTAGGACAAATAAAATTAAAAAATAGGAGATCCCATTTCTCGCCCTTGTAGGCTTACGCTATAAAT
TGGACTGTCCCCTTCTCATTTCATTACCAAAGTAAAGAACAGTTTCTATATTTCTCTCTTTATCTCTCTC
ACTCAGTCACTTTCTCTCTAAAAAACACAATGGCTAGTGAAGCTCGAAAAACAAAGAAAAAAATCAAAGG
GATTCAGCAAGCCACTGCAGGAGTCTCACAAGACACTTCGGAAAATCCTAACAAAACAATAGTTCCTGCA
GCATTACCACAGCTCACCCCTACCTTGGTGTCACTGCTGGAGGTGATTGAACCCGAGGTGTTGTATGCAG
GATATGATAGCTCTGTTCCAGATTCAGCATGGAGAATTATGACCACACTCAACATGTTAGGTGGGCGTCA
AGTGATTGCAGCAGTGAAATGGGCAAAGGCGATACCAGGCTTCAGAAACTTACACCTGGATGACCAAATG
ACCCTGCTACAGTACTCATGGATGTTTCTCATGGCATTTGCCCTGGGTTGGAGATCATACAGACAATCAA
GTGGAAACCTGCTCTGCTTTGCTCCTGATCTGATTATTAATGAGCAGAGAATGTCTCTACCCTGCATGTA
TGACCAATGTAAACACATGCTGTTTGTCTCCTCTGAATTACAAAGATTGCAGGTATCCTATGAAGAGTAT
CTCTGTATGAAAACCTTACTGCTTCTCTCCTCAGTTCCTAAGGAAGGTCTGAAGAGCCAAGAGTTATTTG
ATGAGATTCGAATGACTTATATCAAAGAGCTAGGAAAAGCCATCGTCAAAAGGGAAGGGAACTCCAGTCA
GAACTGGCAACGGTTTTACCAACTGACAAAGCTTCTGGACTCCATGCATGAGGTGGTTGAGAATCTCCTT
ACCTACTGCTTCCAGACATTTTTGGATAAGACCATGAGTATTGAATTCCCAGAGATGTTAGCTGAAATCA
TCACTAATCAGATACCAAAATATTCAAATGGAAATATCAAAAAGCTTCTGTTTCATCAAAAATCTACTAG
CAAACCGGTAACGTTATACGACGTCGCTGAATACGCCGGCGTTTCTCATCAAACCGTTTCTAGAGTGGTT
AACCAGGCTTCACATGTTAGCGCTAAAACCCGGGAAAAAGTTGAAGCTGCCATGGCTGAGCTCAACTACA
TCCCGAACCGTGTTGCGCAGCAGCTGGCTGGTAAACAAAGCTTGCTGATCGGTGTCGCGACCTCGAGCTT
GGCCCTGCACGCGCCGTCGCAAATTGTCGCGGCGATTAAATCTCGCGCCGATCAACTGGGTGCCAGCGTG
GTGGTGTCGATGGTAGAACGAAGCGGCGTCGAAGCCTGTAAAGCGGCGGTGCACAATCTTCTCGCGCAAC
GCGTCAGTGGGCTGATCATTAACTATCCGCTGGATGACCAGGATGCCATTGCTGTGGAAGCTGCCTGCAC
TAATGTTCCGGCGTTATTTCTTGATGTCTCTGACCAGACACCCATCAACAGTATTATTTTCTCCCATGAA
GACGGTACGCGACTGGGCGTGGAGCATCTGGTCGCATTGGGTCACCAGCAAATCGCGCTGTTAGCGGGCC
CATTAAGTTCTGTCTCGGCGCGTCTGCGTCTGGCTGGCTGGCATAAATATCTCACTCGCAATCAAATTCA
GCCGATAGCGGAACGGGAAGGCGACTGGAGTGCCATGTCCGGTTTTCAACAAACCATGCAAATGCTGAAT
GAGGGCATCGTTCCCACTGCGATGCTGGTTGCCAACGATCAGATGGCGCTGGGCGCAATGCGCGCCATTA
CCGAGTCCGGGCTGCGCGTTGGTGCGGATATCTCGGTAGTGGGATACGACGATACCGAAGACAGCTCATG
TTATATCCCGCCGTTAACCACCATCAAACAGGATTTTCGCCTGCTGGGGCAAACCAGCGTGGACCGCTTG
CTGCAACTCTCTCAGGGCCAGGCGGTGAAGGGCAATCAGCTGTTGCCCGTCTCACTGGTGAAAAGAAAAA
CCACTAGTGGATCGGAATTCGCCAATTTTAATCAAAGTGGGAATATTGCTGATAGCTCATTGTCCTTCAC
TTTCACTAACAGTAGCAACGGTCCGAACCTCATAACAACTCAAACAAATTCTCAAGCGCTTTCACAACCA
ATTGCCTCCTCTAACGTTCATGATAACTTCATGAATAATGAAATCACGGCTAGTAAAATTGATGATGGTA
ATAATTCAAAACCACTGTCACCTGGTTGGACGGACCAAACTGCGTATAACGCGTTTGGAATCACTACAGG
GATGTTTAATACCACTACAATGGATGATGTATATAACTATCTATTCGATGATGAAGATACCCCACCAAAC
CCAAAAAAAGAGTAACTGCTAATCTCTTGTTGCTTTAAATTATTTCATATTGTAAATTACTTTCTGCTTT
ATCGGTTTTACCATTTCGGGAGTCTTTTTTGTGTGCAATCTGTTTCGTTTGGTAAGCTTGTAGTTTCATG
AAAGTGAATGTAAGATATGCATTACGTTTGTTGCTGAAGTGAATGTAAGATACGCACTATTATATCTCAT
GATTTTCTAAGAAAACCCTCTTAAAACGAAGATGTCTATAGCATTACGTTTCTATTTCCATATAATACGT
TAAAATTTATGGTTTTTACGTATAAAATGCAAAATAAAGACACAAGTATATCTCCAAAGCAATGTACCGT
TGGGAAAATTTATTAGTACGTTTTCAATTGTCAATGCAAATAATTAATGGATGTGATAGTCACAATTAAA
CATACAATAATAAAAATGATGATGATGATTCGATGATGTGGTGGGAAGGATAAATTAAACCGACTTTGGG
GCAGTGACAGGCAGTGTCAGTGTCAAAGACAACCATTTGTAGTCACTATTTCTATCGAAGGTTGCAAATT
GAATGGTGGAGGAGTATCAAAACGACACACATACTTGAAAAGATATTTTAATAATATAAAAAAATTGGTG
ATGGCGTAATAACAAACCTAGAGCTAATTATTATCCTTAATGATACCAAATCTATATGATACGATATTTG
TTTTAAAAAGAGTAAAGACTGACACTTGAGATGTGACACTGGCGATTTCGCTCACGTCACCACTTTTCCC
ACCTCAAATAACGCTTACGGCTTTATCCATTAATTCTAAGTATAATTTTAAGTGTATTTTTTCTTGCCAA
ATTCAAATATATCTTACTAAATGGATGAACATTATAAAATTGTTATCAAAACCATTAAATGTTCTTATAA
TTTCTTTCGTTCCTCCAATGTCATCCCAAGACTTTTTGACCTAATATATGATATATCTAACTTGCTTTGG
AATCGTATGACATATATCTTCAAATACATATTTCGTATTTTTTTTTCACGAAAACTAATTTAGAAAGTAG
AAAACCAGCTATTTTAAAGAAAATAAAGTGTGTTTATATATATTCTAAAACAATGCTATAAGAACATAAG
ACCAAGATATATACAATGTTATTTTATATTTATTATTAAGCATTAACATTGAAATTAAAAATATTAAACA
TGTATACCAAAGTAATCAACATTGTAGTTATTACTACTCTCTCTGTTCATTTTTGTTTGATTGTTTAGAA
AAAACACACATACTATGAGTAGGCAAGATGTTCTGTAGGGGCTATGATGCCTGGTCACAACCTATGCATA
TGTCGAGCTCAAGAAATCTAGAAAGAAGAAAGGGAAGAGAAAGAATTGTGAGCGCTCACAATTGAAAGAC
TAGAAAGAAGAAAGGGAAGAGAAAGAATTGTGAGCGCTCACAATTGAAAGACTAGAAAGAAGAAAGGGAA
GAGAAAGAATTGTGAGCGCTCACAATTGAAAGACTAGAAAGAAGAAAGGGAAGAGAAAGAATTGTGAGCG
CTCACAATTGAAAGACTAGAAAGAAGAAAGGGAAGAGAAAGAATTGTGAGCGCTCACAATTGAAAGACTA
GAAAGAAGAAAGGGAAGAGAAAGAATTGTGAGCGCTCACAATTGAAAGACTAGTGGATCGATCTTCGCAA
GACCCTTCCTCTATATAAGGAAGTTCATTTCATTTGGAGAGGACGAACAATGAAAGCCTTCACACTCGCT
CTCTTCTTAGCTCTTTCCCTCTATCTCCTGCCCAATCCAGCCACTAGTGGCTCAACAATGGTGAGCAAGG
GCGAGGAGCTGTTCACCGGGGTGGTGCCCATCCTGGTCGAGCTGGACGGCGACGTAAACGGCCACAAGTT
CAGCGTGTCCGGCGAGGGCGAGGGCGATGCCACCTACGGCAAGCTGACCCTGAAGTTCATCTGCACCACC
GGCAAGCTGCCCGTGCCCTGGCCCACCCTCGTGACCACCCTGTCCTGGGGCGTGCAGTGCTTCGCCCGCT
ACCCCGACCACATGAAGCAGCACGACTTCTTCAAGTCCGCCATGCCCGAAGGCTACGTCCAGGAGCGCAC
CATCTTCTTCAAGGACGACGGCAACTACAAGACCCGCGCCGAGGTGAAGTTCGAGGGCGACACCCTGGTG
AACCGCATCGAGCTGAAGGGCATCGACTTCAAGGAGGACGGCAACATCCTGGGGCACAAGCTGGAGTACA
ACTACTTTAGCGACAACGTCTATATCACCGCCGACAAGCAGAAGAACGGCATCAAGGCCAACTTCAAGAT
CCGCCACAACATCGAGGACGGCGGCGTGCAGCTCGCCGACCACTACCAGCAGAACACCCCCATCGGCGAC
GGCCCCGTGCTGCTGCCCGACAACCACTACCTGAGCACCCAGTCCAAGCTGAGCAAAGACCCCAACGAGA
AGCGCGATCACATGGTCCTGCTGGAGTTCGTGACCGCCGCCGGGATCACTCTCGGCATGGACGAGCTGTA
CAAGTCAGGTCATGATGAGCTTTAGCTGCATCTCGTCTCTGTTATGCTTAAGAAGTTCAATGTTTCGTTT
CATGTAAAACTTTGGTGGTTTGTGTTTTGGGGCCTTGTATAATCCCTGATGAATAAGTGTTCTACTATGT
TTCCGTTCCTGTTATCTCTTTCTTTCTAATGACAAGTCGAACTTCTTCTTTATCATCGCTTCGTTTTTAT
TATCTGTGCTTCTTTTGTTTAATACGCCTGCAAAGTGACTCGACTCTGTTTAGTGCAGTTCTGCGAAACT
TGTAAATAGTCCAATTGTTGGCCTCTAGTAATAGATGTAGCGAAAGTGTTGAGCTGTTGGGTTCTAAGGA
TGGCTTGAACATGTTAATCTTTTAGGTTCTGAGTATGATGAACATTCGTTGTTGCTAAGAAATGCCTGTA
ATGTCCCACAAATGTAGAAAATGGTTCGTACCTTTGTCCAAGCATTGATATGTCTGATGAGAGGAAACTG
CAAGATACTGAGCTTGGTTTAACGAAGGAGAGGCAGTTTCTTCCTTCCAAAGCATTTCATTTGACAATGC
CTTGATCATCTTAAGTAGAGTTTCTGTTGTGGAAAGTTTGAAACTTTGAAGAAACGACTCTCAAGTAAAT
TGATGATCACAAGTGAAAGTGTATGTTACTAGGATCCTTTTCAAATCAGTGCGCAAGACGTGACGTAAGT
ATCCGAGTCAGTTTTTATTTTTCTACTAATTTGGTCGTTTATTTCGGCGTGTAGGACATGGCAACCGGGC
CTGAATTTCGCGGGTATTCTGTTTCTATTCCAACTTTTTCTTGATCCGCAGCCATTAACGACTTTTGAAT
AGATACGCTGACACGCCAAGCCTCGCTAGTCAAAAGTGTACCAAACAACGCTTTACAGCAAGAACGGAAT
GCGCGTGACGCTCGCGGTGACGCCATTTCGCCTTTTCAGAAATGGATAAATAGCCTTGCTTCCTATTATA
TCTTCCCAAATTACCAATACATTACACTAGCATCTGAATTTCATAACCAATCTCGATACACCAAATCGCC
ATGGCTTCTATGATATCCTCTTCAGCTGTGACTACAGTCAGCCGTGCTTCTACGGTGCAATCGGCCGCGG
TGGCTCCATTCGGCGGCCTCAAATCCATGACTGGATTCCCAGTTAAGAAGGTCAACACTGACATTACTTC
CATTACAAGCAATGGTGGAAGAGTAAAGTGCATGGTGACGGTGTTCGGCATTCTGAATCTCACCGAGGAC
TCCTTCTTCGATGAGAGCCGGCGGCTAGACCCCGCCGGCGCTGTCACCGCGGCGATCGAAATGCTGCGAG
TCGGATCAGACGTCGTGGATGTCGGACCGGCCGCCAGCCATCCGGACGCGAGGCCTGTATCGCCGGCCGA
TGAGATCAGACGTATTGCGCCGCTCTTAGACGCCCTGTCCGATCAGATGCACCGTGTTTCAATCGACAGC
TTCCAACCGGAAACCCAGCGCTATGCGCTCAAGCGCGGCGTGGGCTACCTGAACGATATCCAAGGATTTC
CTGACCCTGCGCTCTATCCCGATATTGCTGAGGCGGACTGCAGGCTGGTGGTTATGCACTCAGCGCAGCG
GGATGGCATCGCCACCCGCACCGGTCACCTTCGACCCGAAGACGCGCTCGACGAGATTGTGCGGTTCTTC
GAGGCGCGGGTTTCCGCCTTGCGACGGAGCGGGGTCGCTGCCGACCGGCTCATCCTCGATCCGGGGATGG
GATTTTTCTTGAGCCCCGCACCGGAAACATCGCTGCACGTGCTGTCGAACCTTCAAAAGCTGAAGTCGGC
GTTGGGGCTTCCGCTACTTGTCTCGGTGTCGCGGAAATCCTTCTTGGGCGCCACCGTTGGCCTTCCTGTA
AAGGATCTGGGTCCAGCGAGCCTTGCGGCGGAACTTCACGCGATCGGCAATGGCGCTGACTACGTCCGCA
CCCACGCGCCTGGAGATCTGCGAAGCGCAATCACCATCTCGGAAACCCTCGCGAAATTTCGCAGTCGCGA
CGCCAGAGACAGAGGGTTAGATCATGCCTAGCTTGGCTGCAGGTCGACCTGCAGGCATGCCCGCTGAAAT
CACCAGTCTCTCTCTACAAATCTATCTCTCTCTATAATAATGTGTGAGTAGTTCCCAGATAAGGGAATTA
GGGTTCTTATAGGGTTTCGCTCATGTGTTGAGCATATAAGAAACCCTTAGTATGTATTTGTATTTGTAAA
ATACTTCTATCAATAAAATTTCTAATTCCTAAAACCAAAATCCAGGGGTACCGTATTCTAGACCAAGCAT
GCACAGCTGGCGTTCTCAGCCAGATCCCCTTGACAGGATATATTGGCGGGTAAACTAAGTCGCTGTATGT
GTTTGTTTGAGATCTCATGTGAGCAAAAGGCCAGCAAAAGGCCAGGAACCGTAAAAAGGCCGCGTTGCTG
GCGTTTTTCCATAGGCTCCGCCCCCCTGACGAGCATCACAAAAATCGACGCTCAAGTCAGAGGTGGCGAA
ACCCGACAGGACTATAAAGATACCAGGCGTTTCCCCCTGGAAGCTCCCTCGTGCGCTCTCCTGTTCCGAC
CCTGCCGCTTACCGGATACCTGTCCGCCTTTCTCCCTTCGGGAAGCGTGGCGCTTTCTCATAGCTCACGC
TGTAGGTATCTCAGTTCGGTGTAGGTCGTTCGCTCCAAGCTGGGCTGTGTGCACGAACCCCCCGTTCAGC
CCGACCGCTGCGCCTTATCCGGTAACTATCGTCTTGAGTCCAACCCGGTAAGACACGACTTATCGCCACT
GGCAGCAGCCACTGGTAACAGGATTAGCAGAGCGAGGTATGTAGGCGGTGCTACAGAGTTCTTGAAGTGG
TGGCCTAACTACGGCTACACTAGAAGAACAGTATTTGGTATCTGCGCTCTGCTGAAGCCAGTTACCTTCG
GAAGAAGAGTTGGTAGCTCTTGATCCGGCAAACAAACCACCGCTGGTAGCGGTGGTTTTTTTGTTTGCAA
GCAGCAGATTACGCGCAGAAAAAAAGGATCTCAAGAAGATCCTTTGATCTTTTCTACGGGGTCTGACGCT
CAGTGGAACGAAAACTCACGTTAAGGGATTTTGGTCATGAGATTATCAAAAAGGATCTTCACCTAGATCC
TTTTAAATTAAAAATGAAGTTTTAAATCAATCTAAAGTATATATGTGTAACATTGGTCTAGTGATTATTT
GCCGACTACCTTGGTGATCTCGCCTTTCACGTAGTGAACAAATTCTTCCAACTGATCTGCGCGCGAGGCC
AAGCGATCTTCTTGTCCAAGATAAGCCTGCCTAGCTTCAAGTATGACGGGCTGATACTGGGCCGGCAGGC
GCTCCATTGCCCAGTCGGCAGCGACATCCTTCGGCGCGATTTTGCCGGTTACTGCGCTGTACCAAATGCG
GGACAACGTAAGCACTACATTTCGCTCATCGCCAGCCCAGTCGGGCGGCGAGTTCCATAGCGTTAAGGTT
TCATTTAGCGCCTCAAATAGATCCTGTTCAGGAACCGGATCAAAGAGTTCCTCCGCCGCTGGACCTACCA
AGGCAACGCTATGTTCTCTTGCTTTTGTCAGCAAGATAGCCAGATCAATGTCGATCGTGGCTGGCTCGAA
GATACCTGCAAGAATGTCATTGCGCTGCCATTCTCCAAATTGCAGTTCGCGCTTAGCTGGATAACGCCAC
GGAATGATGTCGTCGTGCACAACAATGGTGACTTCTACAGCGCGGAGAATCTCGCTCTCTCCAGGGGAAG
CCGAAGTTTCCAAAAGGTCGTTGATCAAAGCTCGCCGCGTTGTTTCATCAAGCCTTACGGTCACCGTAAC
CAGCAAATCAATATCACTGTGTGGCTTCAGGCCGCCATCCACTGCGGAGCCGTACAAATGTACGGCCAGC
AACGTCGGTTCGAGATGGCGCTCGATGACGCCAACTACCTCTGATAGTTGAGTCGATACTTCGGCGATCA
CCGCTTCCCTCATAACACCCCTTGTATTACTGTTTATGTAAGCAGACAGTTTTATTGTTCATGATGATAT
ATTTTTATCTTGTGCAATGTAACATCAGAGATTTTGAGACACAACGTGGCTTTGTTGAATAAATCGAACT
TTTGCTGAGTTGAAGGATCAGATCACGCATCTTCCCGACAACGCAGACCGTTCCGTGGCAAAGCAAAAGT
TCAAAATCACCAACTGGTCCACCTACAACAAAGCTCTCATCAACCGTGGCTCCCTCACTTTCTGGCTGGA
TGATGGGGCGATTCAGGCGATCCCCATCCAACAGCCCGCCGTCGAGCGGGCT
