>Addgene plasmid #115997 | pSW698 - pCLV3>> | addgene partial sequence | sequence record 352928 | C-ter-GFP 5'-CTCCTCGCCCTTGCTCAC-3'
CTAGAAAGAAGAAAGGGAAGAGAAAGAATTGTGAGCGCTCACAATTGAAAGACTAGAAAGAAGAAAGGGA
AGAGAAAGAATTGTGAGCGCTCACAATTGAAAGACTAGAAAGAAGAAAGGGAAGAGAAAGAATTGTGAGC
GCTCACAATTGAAAGACTAGAAAGAAGAAAGGGAAGAGAAAGAATTGTGAGCGCTCACAATTGAAAGACT
AGAAAGAAGAAAGGGAAGAGAAAGAATTGTGAGCGCTCACAATTGAAAGACTAGTGGATCGATCTTCGCA
AGACCCTTCCTCTATATAAGGAAGTTCATTTCATTTGGAGAGGACGAACAATGAAAGCCTTCACACTCGC
TCTCTTCTTAGCTCTT
